Addgene plasmid #114890: HSL2 D04_pECIA14
Purpose: Prey vector HSL2 D04_pECIA14 should be used with bait vector HSL2 D04_pECIA2.
Depositing lab: Youssef Belkhadir. Depositing organization: Gregor Mendel Institute of Molecular Plant Biology. Publication: An extracellular network of Arabidopsis leucine-rich repeat receptor kinases. Smakowska-Luzan E, Mott GA, Parys K, Stegmann M, Howton TC, Layeghifard M, Neuhold J, Lehner A, Kong J, Grunwald K, Weinberger N, Satbhai SB, Mayer D, Busch W, Madalinski M, Stolt-Bergner P, Provart NJ, Mukhtar MS, Zipfel C, Desveaux D, Guttman DS, Belkhadir Y. Nature. 2018 Jan 18;553(7688):342-346. doi: 10.1038/nature25184. Epub 2018 Jan 10. PubMed 29320478.
Backbone
  Vector backbone: pECIA14
  Backbone manufacturer: Chris Garcia (Addgene plasmid # 47051)
  Vector type: Insect Expression
Growth in bacteria
  Bacterial resistance: Ampicillin, 100 μg/mL
  Growth temperature: 37°C
  Growth strain: DH5alpha
  Copy number: High Copy
Gene/Insert
  Gene/Insert name: AT5G65710
  Species: A. thaliana (mustard weed)
  Promoter: Metallothionein (Copper-Inducible)
  Cloning method: Ligation Independent Cloning
Terms and licenses: Academic/Nonprofit Terms; Industry Terms: Not Available to Industry
Depositor comments: Plasmid for secreted expression in Drosophila cell culture by induction via CuSO4. Insert is an extracellular domain of indicated LRR-RK, C-terminally tagged with Pentameric rat COMP helix, Alkaline Phosphatase (human, placental), Flag, and hexahistidine tags. Insert Protein Sequence: SNGDAEILSRVKKTRLFDPDGNLQDWVITGDNRSPCNWTGITCHIRKGSSLAVTTIDLSGYNISGGFPYGFCRIRTLINITLSQNNLNGTIDSAPLSLCSKLQNLILNQNNFSGKLPEFSPEFRKLRVLELESNLFTGEIPQSYGRLTALQVLNLNGNPLSGIVPAFLGYLTELTRLDLAYISFDPSPIPSTLGNLSNLTDLRLTHSNLVGEIPDSIMNLVLLENLDLAMNSLTGEIPESIGRLESVYQIELYDNRLSGKLPESIGNLTELRNFDVSQNNLTGELPEKIAALQLISFNLNDNFFTGGLPDVVALNPNLVEFKIFNNSFTGTLPRNLGKFSEISEFDVSTNRFSGELPPYLCYRRKLQKIITFSNQLSGEIPESYGDCHSLNYIRMADNKLSGEVPARFWELPLTRLELANNNQLQGSIPPSISKARHLSQLEISANNFSGVIPVKLCDLRDLRVIDLSRNSFLGSIPSCINKLKNLERVEMQENMLDGEIPSSVSSCTELTELNLSNNRLRGGIPPELGDLPVLNYLDLSNNQLTGEIPAELLRLKLNQFNVSDNKLYGKIPSGFQQDIFRPSFLGNPNLCAPNLDPIRPCRSKR
How to cite: HSL2 D04_pECIA14 was a gift from Youssef Belkhadir (Addgene plasmid # 114890 ; http://n2t.net/addgene:114890 ; RRID:Addgene_114890)
