[The description below was written by a language model from this plasmid's Addgene catalogue record and pLannotate feature annotations shown in this document.]
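Description:
HSL2 D04_pECIA14 is an insect-cell expression plasmid built on the pECIA14 backbone, designed for secreted production of a plant receptor ectodomain in Drosophila cell culture. It is maintained in E. coli through a high-copy ColE1/pUC-type origin and selected with ampicillin via the β-lactamase gene. Short fragments of lacZα, lacI, rop, the bom region, a pUC multiple cloning site and the lac promoter/operator also appear in the feature table; these look like leftovers of the cloning vector lineage rather than functional parts.

The expression cassette is driven by the Drosophila metallothionein promoter, which is induced by adding copper sulfate to the culture. Downstream lies the extracellular domain of the Arabidopsis thaliana leucine-rich repeat receptor kinase HSL2 (AT5G65710), a receptor regulated by IDA-family ligands that controls floral organ abscission. The insert was introduced by ligation-independent cloning. It is fused at its C-terminus to the pentamerising coiled-coil helix of rat COMP, then human placental alkaline phosphatase, a FLAG epitope and, according to the depositor, a hexahistidine tag, which is not separately annotated in the feature table. An SV40 polyadenylation signal follows the cassette. The record describes expression as secreted, but no signal peptide is annotated.

In this design, COMP-mediated pentamerisation raises avidity so that weak ectodomain interactions can be detected, while alkaline phosphatase provides an enzymatic readout. The plasmid serves as the "prey" construct and is intended to be paired with the corresponding bait vector, HSL2 D04_pECIA2. It belongs to a collection used to map an extracellular interaction network among Arabidopsis LRR receptor kinases.
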