Features (pLannotate 1.2.2; 18 found; start..end, strand, type, name):
     23..449     +  promoter       MT promoter: Drosophila metallothionein promoter
    509..2335    +  CDS            HSL2 (fragment): HSL2_ARATH - Experimental evidence at protein level: Swiss-Prot protein existence level 1. Receptor-like serine/threonine-kinase acting on substrates that controls floral organ abscission. Regulated by the 'INFLORESCENCE DEFICIENT IN ABSCISSION' (IDA) family of ligands. From Arabidopsis thaliana (Mouse-ear cress).
   2372..2551    +  CDS            Comp (fragment): COMP_RAT - Experimental evidence at protein level: Swiss-Prot protein existence level 1. May play a role in the structural integrity of cartilage via its interaction with other extracellular matrix proteins such as the collagens and fibronectin. Can mediate the interaction of chondrocytes with the cartilage extracellular matrix through interaction with cell surface integrin receptors. Could play a role in the pathogenesis of osteoarthritis. Potent suppressor of apoptosis in both primary chondrocytes and transformed cells. Suppresses apoptosis by blocking the activation of caspase-3 and by indu
   2539..3991    +  CDS            SEAP (fragment): secreted alkaline phosphatase from human placenta The natural enzyme has a C-terminal transmembrane sequence that is replaced by a GPI anchor.
   4028..4057    +  CDS            2xFLAG (fragment): two tandem FLAG® epitope tags
   4163..4297    -  polyA_signal   SV40 poly(A) signal: SV40 polyadenylation signal
   4320..4404    -  CDS            large T antigen (fragment): large T antigen from SV40 (simian virus 40)
   4404..4428    +  misc_feature   MCS (fragment): pUC18/19 multiple cloning site
   4465..4481    -  protein_bind   lac operator: The lac repressor binds to the lac operator to inhibit transcription in E. coli. This inhibition can be relieved by adding lactose or isopropyl-β-D-thiogalactopyranoside (IPTG). lac repressor encoded by lacI
   4489..4519    -  promoter       lac promoter: promoter for the E. coli lac operon
   4534..4555    -  protein_bind   CAP binding site: CAP binding activates transcription in the presence of cAMP. E. coli catabolite activator protein
   4568..4660    -  CDS            lacI (fragment): lac repressor; lacI; The lac repressor binds to the lac operator to inhibit transcription in E. coli. This inhibition can be relieved by adding lactose or isopropyl-β-D-thiogalactopyranoside (IPTG).
   4843..5431    -  rep_origin     ori: high-copy-number ColE1/pMB1/pBR322/pUC origin of replication
   5602..6462    -  CDS            AmpR: β-lactamase; bla; confers resistance to ampicillin, carbenicillin, and related antibiotics
   6463..6567    -  promoter       AmpR promoter: bla
   6662..6697    +  CDS            rop (fragment): Rop protein, which maintains plasmids at low copy number; rop
   6799..6898    +  misc_feature   bom (fragment): basis of mobility region from pBR322
   6904..21      -  CDS            lacZα (fragment) (across the origin): LacZα fragment of β-galactosidase; lacZ fragment
>Addgene plasmid #114890 | HSL2 D04_pECIA14 | addgene full sequence | sequence record 275971 | Addgene NGS Result
GTAAAACGACGGCCAGTGAATTAATTCGTTGCAGGACAGGATGTGGTGCCCGATGTGACTAGCTCTTTGC
TGCAGGCCGTCCTATCCTCTGGTTCCGATAAGAGACCCAGAACTCCGGCCCCCCACCGCCCACCGCCACC
CCCATACATATGTGGTACGCAAGTAAGAGTGCCTGCGCATGCCCCATGTGCCCCACCAAGAGCTTTGCAT
CCCATACAAGTCCCCAAAGTGGAGAACCGAACCAATTCTTCGCGGGCAGAACAAAAGCTTCTGCACACGT
CTCCACTCGAATTTGGAGCCGGCCGGCGTGTGCAAAAGAGGTGAATCGAACGAAAGACCCGTGTGTAAAG
CCGCGTTTCCAAAATGTATAAAACCGAGAGCATCTGGCCAATGTGCATCAGTTGTGGTCAGCAGCAAAAT
CAAGTGAATCATCTCAGTGCAACTAAAGGGGGGATCCGATCTCAATATGAAGTTATGCATATTACTGGCC
GTCGTGGCCTTTGTTGGCCTCTCGCTCGGGTCCAATGGAGACGCTGAGATATTGAGTAGAGTTAAAAAGA
CCCGACTTTTCGACCCCGATGGAAATTTACAAGATTGGGTCATAACCGGAGATAATCGGAGTCCATGTAA
TTGGACGGGAATCACATGCCACATCAGAAAAGGTAGCTCCCTCGCCGTCACTACCATTGATCTCTCCGGC
TATAATATCTCCGGTGGCTTTCCCTACGGATTCTGTCGTATCCGTACACTCATCAACATCACTCTTTCTC
AAAACAATCTCAATGGTACGATTGATTCTGCTCCTCTCTCCCTCTGTTCTAAACTTCAGAATTTGATTCT
CAATCAAAACAACTTCTCCGGTAAATTACCGGAATTCTCACCGGAGTTTCGTAAATTACGAGTCCTCGAA
TTGGAATCAAACCTCTTCACCGGTGAGATTCCTCAAAGTTACGGGAGACTCACTGCTCTGCAAGTTCTGA
ATCTTAATGGTAACCCGCTCAGTGGAATCGTTCCGGCGTTTTTGGGTTATCTGACTGAGTTAACTCGTCT
TGATCTCGCTTACATCAGTTTTGATCCTAGTCCGATTCCATCAACCTTGGGGAACTTGTCGAATCTGACT
GATCTTCGGCTAACTCACTCGAACCTCGTCGGAGAAATTCCTGATTCGATCATGAATCTGGTGTTGTTAG
AGAATCTTGATTTAGCTATGAATAGTCTCACCGGAGAAATACCTGAGAGTATCGGAAGACTCGAATCGGT
TTACCAGATTGAGCTCTACGATAACCGGTTATCTGGAAAATTACCGGAGAGTATCGGAAATTTAACCGAA
TTGAGGAATTTTGATGTCTCGCAGAATAATCTAACCGGTGAACTACCGGAAAAGATCGCTGCTCTGCAAC
TTATCTCTTTCAATCTCAATGATAATTTCTTCACCGGAGGATTACCAGATGTCGTAGCTTTGAATCCTAA
TCTCGTTGAATTCAAAATCTTCAACAACAGTTTCACGGGGACGTTACCAAGGAATCTCGGGAAATTCTCA
GAAATCTCTGAATTCGATGTCTCGACGAACAGATTCTCCGGTGAATTGCCGCCGTATTTGTGCTACAGAA
GAAAACTTCAGAAGATTATCACCTTCAGCAATCAATTAAGCGGCGAAATTCCGGAATCTTACGGCGATTG
TCATTCGCTTAATTACATTCGTATGGCGGATAACAAACTCTCCGGCGAAGTTCCGGCTAGGTTTTGGGAA
CTTCCTCTTACTCGTCTTGAGCTAGCCAACAACAATCAATTACAAGGTTCGATTCCTCCTTCGATTTCCA
AAGCTCGTCATCTATCTCAGCTTGAAATCTCCGCTAACAACTTCTCCGGTGTGATTCCCGTCAAACTTTG
TGATCTCCGTGATCTCAGAGTCATCGATCTTAGCCGCAACAGTTTCTTAGGATCAATTCCGTCTTGCATC
AACAAATTGAAGAATCTAGAGAGAGTAGAGATGCAGGAGAACATGCTCGACGGCGAGATTCCGAGTTCAG
TGAGTTCGTGCACCGAGTTAACCGAATTAAATCTCTCCAACAACCGTTTACGAGGCGGGATACCACCGGA
ACTCGGTGATTTACCGGTTTTAAACTACCTGGATCTCTCTAACAACCAACTCACCGGTGAGATTCCGGCG
GAGCTGTTGAGGCTCAAGCTTAATCAATTCAACGTCTCCGATAACAAACTCTATGGTAAGATTCCTTCTG
GATTTCAGCAAGATATTTTTCGACCCAGTTTCTTAGGTAACCCGAATCTCTGTGCCCCAAATTTGGATCC
GATTAGACCTTGCCGATCCAAACGGCTGGAGGTGCTGTTCCAGGGACCAAGCGGCAATCCCGGCGGCGAT
CTGGCCCCCCAGATGCTGCGCGAGCTGCAGGAGACCAATGCCGCCCTGCAGGACGTGCGCGAGCTGCTGC
GCCACCGCGTGAAGGAGATCACCTTCCTGAAGAACACCGTGATGGAGTGCGACGCCTGCGGCATGCAGCC
CTCTAGAGGCTCCGGCTCCATCATCCCAGTTGAGGAGGAGAACCCGGACTTCTGGAACCGCGAGGCAGCC
GAGGCCCTGGGTGCCGCCAAGAAGCTGCAGCCTGCACAGACAGCCGCCAAGAACCTCATCATCTTCCTGG
GCGATGGGATGGGGGTGTCTACGGTGACAGCTGCCAGGATCCTAAAAGGGCAGAAGAAGGACAAACTGGG
GCCTGAGATACCCCTGGCCATGGACCGCTTCCCATATGTGGCTCTGTCCAAGACATACAATGTAGACAAA
CATGTGCCAGACAGTGGAGCCACAGCCACGGCCTACCTGTGCGGGGTCAAGGGCAACTTCCAGACCATTG
GCTTGAGTGCAGCCGCCCGCTTTAACCAGTGCAACACGACACGCGGCAACGAGGTCATCTCCGTGATGAA
TCGGGCCAAGAAAGCAGGGAAGTCAGTGGGAGTGGTAACCACCACACGAGTGCAGCACGCCTCGCCAGCC
GGCACCTACGCCCACACGGTGAACCGCAACTGGTACTCGGACGCCGACGTGCCTGCCTCGGCCCGCCAGG
AGGGGTGCCAGGACATCGCTACGCAGCTCATCTCCAACATGGACATTGACGTGATCCTAGGTGGAGGCCG
AAAGTACATGTTTCGCATGGGAACCCCAGACCCTGAGTACCCAGATGACTACAGCCAAGGTGGGACCAGG
CTGGACGGGAAGAATCTGGTGCAGGAATGGCTGGCGAAGCGCCAGGGTGCCCGGTATGTGTGGAACCGCA
CTGAGCTCATGCAGGCTTCCCTGGACCCGTCTGTGACCCATCTCATGGGTCTCTTTGAGCCTGGAGACAT
GAAATACGAGATCCACCGAGACTCCACACTGGACCCCTCCCTGATGGAGATGACAGAGGCTGCCCTGCGC
CTGCTGAGCAGGAACCCCCGCGGCTTCTTCCTCTTCGTGGAGGGTGGTCGCATCGACCATGGTCATCATG
AAAGCAGGGCTTACCGGGCACTGACTGAGACGATCATGTTCGACGACGCCATTGAGAGGGCGGGCCAGCT
CACCAGCGAGGAGGACACGCTGAGCCTCGTCACTGCCGACCACTCCCACGTCTTCTCCTTCGGAGGCTAC
CCCCTGCGAGGGAGCTCCATCTTCGGGCTGGCCCCTGGCAAGGCCCGGGACAGGAAGGCCTACACGGTCC
TCCTATACGGAAACGGTCCAGGCTATGTGCTCAAGGACGGCGCCCGGCCGGATGTTACCGAGAGCGAGAG
CGGGAGCCCCGAGTATCGGCAGCAGTCAGCAGTGCCCCTGGACGAAGAGACCCACGCAGGCGAGGACGTG
GCGGTGTTCGCGCGCGGCCCGCAGGCGCACCTGGTTCACGGCGTGCAGGAGCAGACCTTCATAGCGCACG
TCATGGCCTTCGCCGCCTGCCTGGAGCCCTACACCGCCTGCGACCTGGCGCCCCCCGCCGGCACCACCGA
CGCCGCGCACCCGGGTTCTAGAGGAAGCACCTCCGGCGATAACGATTACAAGGATGATGATGATAAGGCC
AGCGGCACCGGTCATCATCACCATCACCATTGAGTTTAAACCCGCTGATCAGCCTCGACTGTGCCTTCTA
AGGCCTGAGCTCGCTGATCAGCCTCGATCGAGGATCCAGACATGATAAGATACATTGATGAGTTTGGACA
AACCACAACTAGAATGCAGTGAAAAAAATGCTTTATTTGTGAAATTTGTGATGCTATTGCTTTATTTGTA
ACCATTATAAGCTGCAATAAACAAGTTAACAACAACAATTGCATTCATTTTATGTTTCAGGTTCAGGGGG
AGGTGTGGGAGGTTTTTTAAAGCAAGTAAAACCTCTACAAATGTGGTATGGCTGATTATGATCAGTCGAC
CTGCAGGCATGCAAGCTTGGCGTAATCATGGTCATAGCTGTTTCCTGTGTGAAATTGTTATCCGCTCACA
ATTCCACACAACATACGAGCCGGAAGCATAAAGTGTAAAGCCTGGGGTGCCTAATGAGTGAGCTAACTCA
CATTAATTGCGTTGCGCTCACTGCCCGCTTTCCAGTCGGGAAACCTGTCGTGCCAGCTGCATTAATGAAT
CGGCCAACGCGCGGGGAGAGGCGGTTTGCGTATTGGGCGCTCTTCCGCTTCCTCGCTCACTGACTCGCTG
CGCTCGGTCGTTCGGCTGCGGCGAGCGGTATCAGCTCACTCAAAGGCGGTAATACGGTTATCCACAGAAT
CAGGGGATAACGCAGGAAAGAACATGTGAGCAAAAGGCCAGCAAAAGGCCAGGAACCGTAAAAAGGCCGC
GTTGCTGGCGTTTTTCCATAGGCTCCGCCCCCCTGACGAGCATCACAAAAATCGACGCTCAAGTCAGAGG
TGGCGAAACCCGACAGGACTATAAAGATACCAGGCGTTTCCCCCTGGAAGCTCCCTCGTGCGCTCTCCTG
TTCCGACCCTGCCGCTTACCGGATACCTGTCCGCCTTTCTCCCTTCGGGAAGCGTGGCGCTTTCTCATAG
CTCACGCTGTAGGTATCTCAGTTCGGTGTAGGTCGTTCGCTCCAAGCTGGGCTGTGTGCACGAACCCCCC
GTTCAGCCCGACCGCTGCGCCTTATCCGGTAACTATCGTCTTGAGTCCAACCCGGTAAGACACGACTTAT
CGCCACTGGCAGCAGCCACTGGTAACAGGATTAGCAGAGCGAGGTATGTAGGCGGTGCTACAGAGTTCTT
GAAGTGGTGGCCTAACTACGGCTACACTAGAAGAACAGTATTTGGTATCTGCGCTCTGCTGAAGCCAGTT
ACCTTCGGAAAAAGAGTTGGTAGCTCTTGATCCGGCAAACAAACCACCGCTGGTAGCGGTGGTTTTTTTG
TTTGCAAGCAGCAGATTACGCGCAGAAAAAAAGGATCTCAAGAAGATCCTTTGATCTTTTCTACGGGGTC
TGACGCTCAGTGGAACGAAAACTCACGTTAAGGGATTTTGGTCATGAGATTATCAAAAAGGATCTTCACC
TAGATCCTTTTAAATTAAAAATGAAGTTTTAAATCAATCTAAAGTATATATGAGTAAACTTGGTCTGACA
GTTACCAATGCTTAATCAGTGAGGCACCTATCTCAGCGATCTGTCTATTTCGTTCATCCATAGTTGCCTG
ACTCCCCGTCGTGTAGATAACTACGATACGGGAGGGCTTACCATCTGGCCCCAGTGCTGCAATGATACCG
CGAGACCCACGCTCACCGGCTCCAGATTTATCAGCAATAAACCAGCCAGCCGGAAGGGCCGAGCGCAGAA
GTGGTCCTGCAACTTTATCCGCCTCCATCCAGTCTATTAATTGTTGCCGGGAAGCTAGAGTAAGTAGTTC
GCCAGTTAATAGTTTGCGCAACGTTGTTGCCATTGCTACAGGCATCGTGGTGTCACGCTCGTCGTTTGGT
ATGGCTTCATTCAGCTCCGGTTCCCAACGATCAAGGCGAGTTACATGATCCCCTATGTTGTGCAAAAAAG
CGGTTAGCTCCTTCGGTCCTCCGATCGTTGTCAGAAGTAAGTTGGCCGCAGTGTTATCACTCATGGTTAT
GGCAGCACTGCATAATTCTCTTACTGTCATGCCATCCGTAAGATGCTTTTCTGTGACTGGTGAGTACTCA
ACCAAGTCATTCTGAGAATAGTGTATGCGGCGACCGAGTTGCTCTTGCCCGGCGTCAATACGGGATAATA
CCGCGCCACATAGCAGAACTTTAAAAGTGCTCATCATTGGAAAACGTTCTTCGGGGCGAAAACTCTCAAG
GATCTTACCGCTGTTGAGATCCAGTTCGATGTAACCCACTCGTGCACCCAACTGATCTTCAGCATCTTTT
ACTTTCACCAGCGTTTCTGGGTGAGCAAAAACAGGAAGGCAAAATGCCGCAAAAAAGGGAATAAGGGCGA
CACGGAAATGTTGAATACTCATACTCTTCCTTTTTCAATATTATTGAAGCATTTATCAGGGTTATTGTCT
CATGAGCGGATACATATTTGAATGTATTTAGAAAAATAAACAAATAGGGGTTCCGCGCACATTTCCCCGA
AAAGTGCCACCTGACGTCTAAGAAACCATTATTATCATGACATTAACCTATAAAAATAGGCGTATCACGA
GGCCCTTTCGTCTCGCGCGTTTCGGTGATGACGGTGAAAACCTCTGACACATGCAGCTCCCGGAGACGGT
CACAGCTTGTCTGTAAGCGGATGCCGGGAGCAGACAAGCCCGTCAGGGCGCGTCAGCGGGTGTTGGCGGG
TGTCGGGGCTGGCTTAACTATGCGGCATCAGAGCAGATTGTACTGAGAGTGCACCATATGCGGTGTGAAA
TACCGCACAGATGCGTAAGGAGAAAATACCGCATCAGGCGCCATTCGCCATTCAGGCTGCGCAACTGTTG
GGAAGGGCGATCGGTGCGGGCCTCTTCGCTATTACGCCAGCTGGCGAAAGGGGGATGTGCTGCAAGGCGA
TTAAGTTGGGTAACGCCAGGGTTTTCCCAGTCACGACGTT
